>Addgene plasmid #212613 | Noodles Plasmid | addgene full sequence | sequence record 429354 | Addgene NGS Result
CTTCTGAGGCGGAAAGAACCAGCTGTGGAATGTGTGTCAGTTAGGGTGTGGAAAGTCCCCAGGCTCCCCA
GCAGGCAGAAGTATGCAAAGCATGCATCTCAATTAGTCAGCAACCAGGTGTGGAAAGTCCCCAGGCTCCC
CAGCAGGCAGAAGTATGCAAAGCATGCATCTCAATTAGTCAGCAACCATAGTCCCGCCCCTAACTCCGCC
CATCCCGCCCCTAACTCCGCCCAGTTCCGCCCATTCTCCGCCCCATGGCTGACTAATTTTTTTTATTTAT
GCAGAGGCCGAGGCCGCCTCGGCCTCTGAGCTATTCCAGAAGTAGTGAGGAGGCTTTTTTGGAGGCCTAG
GCTTTTGCAAAAAGCTTGATTCTTCTGACACAACAGTCTCGAACCAAAGGCTGGAGCCACCATGGCTTCC
AAGGTGTACGACCCCGAGCAACGCAAACGCATGATCACTGGGCCTCAGTGGTGGGCTCGCTGCAAGCAAA
TGAACGTGCTGGACTCCTTCATCAACTACTATGATTCCGAGAAGCACGCCGAGAACGCCGTGATTTTTCT
GCATGGTAACGCTGCCTCCAGCTACCTGTGGAGGCACGTCGTGCCTCACATCGAGCCCGTGGCTAGATGC
ATCATCCCTGATCTGATCGGAATGGGTAAGTCCGGCAAGAGCGGGAATGGCTCATATCGCCTCCTGGATC
ACTACAAGTACCTCACCGCTTGGTTCGAGCTGCTGAACCTTCCAAAGAAAATCATCTTTGTGGGCCACGA
CTGGGGGGCTTGTCTGGCCTTTCACTACTCCTACGAGCACCAAGACAAGATCAAGGCCATCGTCCATGCT
GAGAGTGTCGTGGACGTGATCGAGTCCTGGGACGAGTGGCCTGACATCGAGGAGGATATCGCCCTGATCA
AGAGCGAAGAGGGCGAGAAAATGGTGCTTGAGAATAACTTCTTCGTCGAGACCATGCTCCCAAGCAAGAT
CATGCGGAAACTGGAGCCTGAGGAGTTCGCTGCCTACCTGGAGCCATTCAAGGAGAAGGGCGAGGTTAGA
CGGCCTACCCTCTCCTGGCCTCGCGAGATCCCTCTCGTTAAGGGAGGCAAGCCCGACGTCGTCCAGATTG
TCCGCAACTACAACGCCTACCTTCGGGCCAGCGACGATCTGCCTAAGATGTTCATCGAGTCCGACCCTGG
GTTCTTTTCCAACGCTATTGTCGAGGGAGCTAAGAAGTTCCCTAACACCGAGTTCGTGAAGGTGAAGGGC
CTCCACTTCAGCCAGGAGGACGCTCCAGATGAAATGGGTAAGTACATCAAGAGCTTCGTGGAGCGCGTGC
TGAAGAACGAGCAGACCGGTGGTGGGAGCGGAGGTGGCGGATCAGGTGGCGGAGGCTCCGGAGGGATTGA
ACAAGATGGATTGCACGCAGGTTCTCCGGCCGCTTGGGTGGAGAGGCTATTCGGCTATGACTGGGCACAA
CAGACAATCGGCTGCTCTGATGCCGCCGTGTTCCGGCTGTCAGCGCAGGGGCGCCCGGTTCTTTTTGTCA
AGACCGACCTGTCCGGTGCCCTGAATGAACTGCAGGACGAGGCAGCGCGGCTATCGTGGCTGGCCACGAC
GGGCGTTCCTTGCGCAGCTGTGCTCGACGTTGTCACTGAAGCGGGAAGGGACTGGCTGCTATTGGGCGAA
GTGCCGGGGCAGGATCTCCTGTCATCTCACCTTGCTCCTGCCGAGAAAGTATCCATCATGGCTGATGCAA
TGCGGCGGCTGCATACGCTTGATCCGGCTACCTGCCCATTCGACCACCAAGCGAAACATCGCATCGAGCG
AGCACGTACTCGGATGGAAGCCGGTCTTGTCGATCAGGATGATCTGGACGAAGAGCATCAGGGGCTCGCG
CCAGCCGAACTGTTCGCCAGGCTCAAGGCGCGCATGCCCGACGGCGAGGATCTCGTCGTGACCCATGGCG
ATGCCTGCTTGCCGAATATCATGGTGGAAAATGGCCGCTTTTCTGGATTCATCGACTGTGGCCGGCTGGG
TGTGGCGGACCGCTATCAGGACATAGCGTTGGCTACCCGTGATATTGCTGAAGAGCTTGGCGGCGAATGG
GCTGACCGCTTCCTCGTGCTTTACGGTATCGCCGCTCCCGATTCGCAGCGCATCGCCTTCTATCGCCTTC
TTGACGAGTTCTTCTGAGCGGGACTCTGGGGTTCGAAATGACCGACCAAGCGACGCCCAACCTGCCATCA
CGATGGCCGCAATAAAATATCTTTATTTTCATTACATCTGTGTGTTGGTTTTTTGTGTGAATCGATAGCG
ATAAGGATCCTCTTTGCGCTTGCGTTTTCCCTTGTCCAGATAGCCCAGTAGCTGACATTCATCCGGGGTC
AGCACCGTTTCTGCGGACTGGCTTTCTACGTAATGGTTTCTTAGACGTCAGGTGGCACTTTTCGGGGAAA
TGTGCGCGGAACCCCTATTTGTTTATTTTTCTAAATACATTCAAATATGTATCCGCTCATGAGACAATAA
CCCTGATAAATGCTTCAATAATATTGAAAAAGGAAGAGTATGAGTATTCAACATTTCCGTGTCGCCCTTA
TTCCCTTTTTTGCGGCATTTTGCCTTCCTGTTTTTGCTCACCCAGAAACGCTGGTGAAAGTAAAAGATGC
TGAAGATCAGTTGGGTGCACGAGTGGGTTACATCGAACTGGATCTCAACAGCGGTAAGATCCTTGAGAGT
TTTCGCCCCGAAGAACGTTTTCCAATGATGAGCACTTTCAAAGTTCTGCTATGTGGCGCGGTATTATCCC
GTATTGACGCCGGGCAAGAGCAACTCGGTCGCCGCATACACTATTCTCAGAATGACTTGGTTGAGTACTC
ACCAGTCACAGAAAAGCATCTTACGGATGGCATGACAGTAAGAGAATTATGCAGTGCTGCCATAACCATG
AGTGATAACACTGCGGCCAACTTACTTCTGACAACTATCGGAGGACCGAAGGAGCTAACCGCTTTTTTGC
ACAACATGGGGGATCATGTAACTCGCCTTGATCGTTGGGAACCGGAGCTGAATGAAGCCATACCAAACGA
CGAGCGTGACACCACGATGCCTGTAGCAATGGCAACAACGTTGCGCAAACTATTAACTGGCGAACTACTT
ACTCTAGCTTCCCGGCAACAATTAATAGACTGGATGGAGGCGGATAAAGTTGCAGGACCACTTCTGCGCT
CGGCCCTTCCGGCTGGCTGGTTTATTGCTGATAAATCTGGAGCCGGTGAGCGTGGGTCTCGCGGTATCAT
TGCAGCACTGGGGCCAGATGGTAAGCCCTCCCGTATCGTAGTTATCTACACGACGGGGAGTCAGGCAACT
ATGGATGAACGAAATAGACAGATCGCTGAGATAGGTGCCTCACTGATTAAGCATTGGTAATTCGAAATGA
CCGACCAAGCGACGCCCAACCGGTATCAGCTCACTCAAAGGCGGTAATACGGTTATCCACAGAATCAGGG
GATAACGCAGGAAAGAACATGTGAGCAAAAGGCCAGCAAAAGGCCAGGAACCGTAAAAAGGCCGCGTTGC
TGGCGTTTTTCCATAGGCTCCGCCCCCCTGACGAGCATCACAAAAATCGACGCTCAAGTCAGAGGTGGCG
AAACCCGACAGGACTATAAAGATACCAGGCGTTTCCCCCTGGAAGCTCCCTCGTGCGCTCTCCTGTTCCG
ACCCTGCCGCTTACCGGATACCTGTCCGCCTTTCTCCCTTCGGGAAGCGTGGCGCTTTCTCATAGCTCAC
GCTGTAGGTATCTCAGTTCGGTGTAGGTCGTTCGCTCCAAGCTGGGCTGTGTGCACGAACCCCCCGTTCA
GCCCGACCGCTGCGCCTTATCCGGTAACTATCGTCTTGAGTCCAACCCGGTAAGACACGACTTATCGCCA
CTGGCAGCAGCCACTGGTAACAGGATTAGCAGAGCGAGGTATGTAGGCGGTGCTACAGAGTTCTTGAAGT
GGTGGCCTAACTACGGCTACACTAGAAGGACAGTATTTGGTATCTGCGCTCTGCTGAAGCCAGTTACCTT
CGGAAAAAGAGTTGGTAGCTCTTGATCCGGCAAACAAACCACCGCTGGTAGCGGTGGTTTTTTTGTTTGC
AAGCAGCAGATTACGCGCAGAAAAAAAGGATTTCAAGAAGATCCTTTGATCTTTTCTACGGGGTCTGACG
CTCAGTGGAACGAAAACTCACGTTAAGGGATTTTGGTCATGAGATTATCAAAAAGGATCTTCACCTAGAT
CCTTTTATAGTCCGGAAATACAGGAACGCACGCTGGATGGCCCTTCGCTGGGATGGTGAAACCATGAAAA
ATGGCAGCTTCAGTGGATTAAGTGGGGGTAATGTGGCCTGTACCCTCTGGTTGCATAGGTATTCATACGG
TTAAAATTTATCAGGCGCGATTGCGGCAGTTTTTCGGGTGGTTTGTTGCCATTTTTACCTGTCTGCTGCC
GTGATCGCGCTGAACGCGTTTTAGCGGTGCGTACAATTAAGGGATTATGGTAAATCCACTTACTGTCTGC
CCTCGTAGCCATCGAGATAAACCGCAGTACTCCGGCCACGATGCGTCCGGCGTAGAGGATCGAGATCCTA
GTTATTAATAGTAATCAATTACGGGGTCATTAGTTCATAGCCCATATATGGAGTTCCGCGTTACATAACT
TACGGTAAATGGCCCGCCTGGCTGACCGCCCAACGACCCCCGCCCATTGACGTCAATAATGACGTATGTT
CCCATAGTAACGCCAATAGGGACTTTCCATTGACGTCAATGGGTGGAGTATTTACGGTAAACTGCCCACT
TGGCAGTACATCAAGTGTATCATATGCCAAGTCCGCCCCCTATTGACGTCAATGACGGTAAATGGCCCGC
CTGGCATTATGCCCAGTACATGACCTTACGGGACTTTCCTACTTGGCAGTACATCTACGTATTAGTCATC
GCTATTACCATGGTGATGCGGTTTTGGCAGTACACCAATGGGCGTGGATAGCGGTTTGACTCACGGGGAT
TTCCAAGTCTCCACCCCATTGACGTCAATGGGAGTTTGTTTTGGCACCAAAATCAACGGGACTTTCCAAA
ATGTCGTAATAACCCCGCCCCGTTGACGCAAATGGGCGGTAGGCGTGTACGGTGGGAGGTCTATATAAGC
AGAGCTCGTTTAGTGAACCGTCAGATCACTAGAAGCTTTATTGCGGTAGTTTATCACAGTTAAATTGCTA
ACGCAGTCAGTGGGCCTCGGCGGCCAAGCTTGGCAATCCGGTACTGTTGGTAAAGCCACCATGGAAGATG
CCAAAAACATTAAGAAGGGCCCAGCGCCATTCTACCCACTCGAAGACGGGACCGCCGGCGAGCAGCTGCA
CAAAGCCATGAAGCGCTACGCCCTGGTGCCCGGCACCATCGCCTTTACCGACGCACATATCGAGGTGGAC
ATTACCTACGCCGAGTACTTCGAGATGAGCGTTCGGCTGGCAGAAGCTATGAAGCGCTATGGGCTGAATA
CAAACCATCGGATCGTGGTGTGCAGCGAGAATAGCTTGCAGTTCTTCATGCCCGTGTTGGGTGCCCTGTT
CATCGGTGTGGCTGTGGCCCCAGCTAACGACATCTACAACGAGCGCGAGCTGCTGAACAGCATGGGCATC
AGCCAGCCCACCGTCGTATTCGTGAGCAAGAAAGGGCTGCAAAAGATCCTCAACGTGCAAAAGAAGCTAC
CGATCATACAAAAGATCATCATCATGGATAGCAAGACCGACTACCAGGGCTTCCAAAGCATGTACACCTT
CGTGACTTCCCATTTGCCACCCGGCTTCAACGAGTACGACTTCGTGCCCGAATAATGAGGCGCGACCATC
TTCTTCAAGGACGACGGCGCGCCTGGGATCCTGCAGGTGTGCAGCGAGAATAGCTTGCAGTTCTTCATGC
CCGTGTTGGGTGCCCTGTTCATCGGTGTGGCTGTGGCCCCAGCTAACGACATCTACAACGAGCGCGAGCT
GCTGAACAGCATGGGCATCAGCCAGCCCACCGTCGTATTCGTGAGCAAGAAAGGGCTGCAAAAGATCCTC
AACGTGCAAAAGAAGCTACCGATCATACAAAAGATCATCATCATGGATAGCAAGACCGACTACCAGGGCT
TCCAAAGCATGTACACCTTCGTGACTTCCCATTTGCCACCCGGCTTCAACGAGTACGACTTCGTGCCCGA
GAGCTTCGACCGGGACAAAACCATCGCCCTGATCATGAACAGTAGTGGCAGTACCGGATTGCCCAAGGGC
GTAGCCCTACCGCACCGCACCGCTTGTGTCCGATTCAGTCATGCCCGCGACCCCATCTTCGGCAACCAGA
TCATCCCCGACACCGCTATCCTCAGCGTGGTGCCATTTCACCACGGCTTCGGCATGTTCACCACGCTGGG
CTACTTGATCTGCGGCTTTCGGGTCGTGCTCATGTACCGCTTCGAGGAGGAGCTATTCTTGCGCAGCTTG
CAAGACTATAAGATTCAATCTGCCCTGCTGGTGCCCACACTATTTAGCTTCTTCGCTAAGAGCACTCTCA
TCGACAAGTACGACCTAAGCAACTTGCACGAGATCGCCAGCGGCGGGGCGCCGCTCAGCAAGGAGGTAGG
TGAGGCCGTGGCCAAACGCTTCCACCTACCAGGCATCCGCCAGGGCTACGGCCTGACAGAAACAACCAGC
GCCATTCTGATCACCCCCGAAGGGGACGACAAGCCTGGCGCAGTAGGCAAGGTGGTGCCCTTCTTCGAGG
CTAAGGTGGTGGACTTGGACACCGGTAAGACACTGGGTGTGAACCAGCGCGGCGAGCTGTGCGTCCGTGG
CCCCATGATCATGAGCGGCTACGTTAACAACCCCGAGGCTACAAACGCTCTCATCGACAAGGACGGCTGG
CTGCACAGCGGCGACATCGCCTACTGGGACGAGGACGAGCACTTCTTCATCGTGGACCGGCTGAAGAGCC
TGATCAAATACAAGGGCTACCAGGTAGCCCCAGCCGAACTGGAGAGCATCCTGCTGCAACACCCCAACAT
CTTCGACGCCGGGGTCGCCGGCCTGCCCGACGACGATGCCGGCGAGCTGCCCGCCGCAGTCGTCGTGCTG
GAACACGGTAAAACCATGACCGAGAAGGAGATCGTGGACTATGTGGCCAGCCAGGTTACAACCGCCAAGA
AGCTGCGCGGTGGTGTTGTGTTCGTGGACGAGGTGCCTAAAGGACTGACCGGCAAGTTGGACGCCCGCAA
GATCCGCGAGATTCTCATTAAGGCCAAGAAGGGCGGCAAGATCGCCGTGTAATAATTCTAGAGTCGGGGC
GGCCGGCCGCTTCGAGCAGACATGATAAGATACATTGATGAGTTTGGACAAACCACAACTAGAATGCAGT
GAAAAAAATGCTTTATTTGTGAAATTTGTGATGCTATTGCTTTATTTGTAACCATTATAAGCTGCAATAA
ACAAGTTAACAACAACAATTGCGAGGGCCTATTTCCCATGATTCCTTCATATTTGCATATACGATACAAG
GCTGTTAGAGAGATAATTAGAATTAATTTGACTGTAAACACAAAGATATTAGTACAAAATACGTGACGTA
GAAAGTAATAATTTCTTGGGTAGTTTGCAGTTTTAAAATTATGTTTTAAAATGGACTATCATATGCTTAC
CGTAACTTGAAAGTATTTCGATTTCTTGGCTTTATATATCTTGTGGAAAGGACGAAACACCGGAGACGGT
TGTAAATGAGCACACAAAATACACATGCTAAAATATTATATTCTATGACCTTTATAAAATCAACCAAAAT
CTTCTTTTTAATAACTTTAGTATCAATAATTAGAATTTTTATGTTCCTTTTTGCAAACTTTTAATAAAAA
TGAGCAAAATAAAAAAACGCTAGTTTTAGTAACTCGCGTTGTTTTCTTCACCTTTAATAATAGCTACTCC
ACCACTTGTTCCTAAGCGGTCAGCTCCTGCTTCAATCATTTTTTGAGCATCTTCAAATGTTCTAACTCCA
CCAGCTGCTTTAACTAAAGCATTGTCTTTAACAACTGACTTCATTAGTTTAACATCTTCAAATGTTGCAC
CTGATTTTGAAAATCCTGTTGATGTTTTAACAAATTCTAATCCAGCTTCAACAGCTATTTCACAAGCTTT
CATGATTTCTTCTTTTGTTAATAAACAATTTTCCATAATACATTTAACAACATGTGATCCAGCTGCTTTT
TTTACAGCTTTCATGTCTTCTAAAACTAATTCATAATTTTTGTCTTTTAATGCACCAATATTTAATACCA
TATCAATTTCTGTTGCACCATCTTTAATTGCTTCAGAAACTTCGAATGCTTTTGTAGCTGTTGTGCATGC
ACCTAGAGGAAAACCTACAACATTTGTTATTCCTACATTTGTGCCTTTTAATAATTCTTTACAATAGCTT
GTTCAATATGAATTAACACAAACTGTTGCAAAATCAAATTCAATTGCTTCATCACATAATTGTTTAATTT
CAGCTTTCGTAGCATCTTGTTTTAATAATGTGTGATCTATATATTTGTTTAGTTTCATTTTTTCTCCTAT
ATATTCATTTTTAATTTTAATTCTTTAATAATTTCGTCTACTTTAACTTTAGCGTTTTGAACAGATTCAC
CAACACCTATAAAATAAATTTTTAGTTTAGGTTCAGTTCCACTTGGGCGAACAGCAAATCATGACTTATC
TTCTAAATAAAATTTTAGTAAGTCTTGTCCTGGCATATTATACATTCCATCGATGTAGTCTTCAACATTA
ACAACTTTAAGTCCAGCAATTTGAGTTAAGGGTGTTGCTCTCAATGATTTCATTAATGGTTCAATTTTTA
ATTTCTTTTCTTCTGGTTTAAAATTCAAGTTTAAAGTGAAAGTGTAATATGCACCCATTTCTTTAAATAA
ATCTTCTAAATAGTCTACTAATGTTTTATTTTGTTTTTTATAAAATCAAGCAGCCTCTGCTATTAATATA
GAAGCTTGTATTCCATCTTTATCTCTAGCTGAGTCATCAATTACATATCCATAACTTTCTTCATAAGCAA
AAACAAAATTTAATCCGTTATCTTCTTCTTTAGCAATTTCTCTACCCATTCATTTAAATCCAGTTAAAGT
TTTTACAATATTAACTCCATATTTTTCATGAGCGATTCTATCACCCAAATCACTTGTTACAAAACTTGAA
TATAGAGCCGGATTTTTTGGAATGCTATTTAAGCGTTTTAGATTTGATAATTTTCAATCAATTAAAATTG
GTCCTGTTTGATTTCCATCTAATCTTACAAAATGACCATCATGTTTTATTGCCATTCCAAATCTGTCAGC
ATCTGGGTCATTCATAATAATAATATCTGCATCATGTTTAATACCATATTCAAGCGGTATTTTTCATGCA
GGATCAAATTCTGGATTTGGATTTACAACATTTTTAAATGTTTCATCTTCAAATGCATGCTCTTCAACCT
CAATAACGTTATATCCTGATTCACGTAATATTTTTGGGGTAAATTTAGTTCCTGTTCCATTAACTGCGCT
AAAAATAATTTTTAAATCTTTTTTAGCTTCTTGCTCTTTTTTGTACGTCTCTGTTTTAGAGCTAGAAATA
GCAAGTTAAAATAAGGCTAGTCCGTTATCAACTTGAAAAAGTGGCACCGAGTCGGTGCTTTTTTGAATTC
GCTAGCTAGGTCTTGAAAGGAGTGGGAATTGGCTCCGGTGCCCGTCAGTGGGCAGAGCGCACATCGCCCA
CAGTCCCCGAGAAGTTGGGGGGAGGGGTCGGCAATTGATCCGGTGCCTAGAGAAGGTGGCGCGGGGTAAA
CTGGGAAAGTGATGTCGTGTACTGGCTCCGCCTTTTTCCCGAGGGTGGGGGAGAACCGTATATAAGTGCA
GTAGTCGCCGTGAACGTTCTTTTTCGCAACGGGTTTGCCGCCAGAACACAGGACCGGTTCTAGAGCGCTG
CCACCATGGACAAGAAGTACAGCATCGGCCTGGACATCGGCACCAACTCTGTGGGCTGGGCCGTGATCAC
CGACGAGTACAAGGTGCCCAGCAAGAAATTCAAGGTGCTGGGCAACACCGACCGGCACAGCATCAAGAAG
AACCTGATCGGAGCCCTGCTGTTCGACAGCGGCGAAACAGCCGAGGCCACCCGGCTGAAGAGAACCGCCA
GAAGAAGATACACCAGACGGAAGAACCGGATCTGCTATCTGCAAGAGATCTTCAGCAACGAGATGGCCAA
GGTGGACGACAGCTTCTTCCACAGACTGGAAGAGTCCTTCCTGGTGGAAGAGGATAAGAAGCACGAGCGG
CACCCCATCTTCGGCAACATCGTGGACGAGGTGGCCTACCACGAGAAGTACCCCACCATCTACCACCTGA
GAAAGAAACTGGTGGACAGCACCGACAAGGCCGACCTGCGGCTGATCTATCTGGCCCTGGCCCACATGAT
CAAGTTCCGGGGCCACTTCCTGATCGAGGGCGACCTGAACCCCGACAACAGCGACGTGGACAAGCTGTTC
ATCCAGCTGGTGCAGACCTACAACCAGCTGTTCGAGGAAAACCCCATCAACGCCAGCGGCGTGGACGCCA
AGGCCATCCTGTCTGCCAGACTGAGCAAGAGCAGACGGCTGGAAAATCTGATCGCCCAGCTGCCCGGCGA
GAAGAAGAATGGCCTGTTCGGAAACCTGATTGCCCTGAGCCTGGGCCTGACCCCCAACTTCAAGAGCAAC
TTCGACCTGGCCGAGGATGCCAAACTGCAGCTGAGCAAGGACACCTACGACGACGACCTGGACAACCTGC
TGGCCCAGATCGGCGACCAGTACGCCGACCTGTTTCTGGCCGCCAAGAACCTGTCCGACGCCATCCTGCT
GAGCGACATCCTGAGAGTGAACACCGAGATCACCAAGGCCCCCCTGAGCGCCTCTATGATCAAGAGATAC
GACGAGCACCACCAGGACCTGACCCTGCTGAAAGCTCTCGTGCGGCAGCAGCTGCCTGAGAAGTACAAAG
AGATTTTCTTCGACCAGAGCAAGAACGGCTACGCCGGCTACATTGACGGCGGAGCCAGCCAGGAAGAGTT
CTACAAGTTCATCAAGCCCATCCTGGAAAAGATGGACGGCACCGAGGAACTGCTCGTGAAGCTGAACAGA
GAGGACCTGCTGCGGAAGCAGCGGACCTTCGACAACGGCAGCATCCCCCACCAGATCCACCTGGGAGAGC
TGCACGCCATTCTGCGGCGGCAGGAAGATTTTTACCCATTCCTGAAGGACAACCGGGAAAAGATCGAGAA
GATCCTGACCTTCCGCATCCCCTACTACGTGGGCCCTCTGGCCAGGGGAAACAGCAGATTCGCCTGGATG
ACCAGAAAGAGCGAGGAAACCATCACCCCCTGGAACTTCGAGGAAGTGGTGGACAAGGGCGCTTCCGCCC
AGAGCTTCATCGAGCGGATGACCAACTTCGATAAGAACCTGCCCAACGAGAAGGTGCTGCCCAAGCACAG
CCTGCTGTACGAGTACTTCACCGTGTATAACGAGCTGACCAAAGTGAAATACGTGACCGAGGGAATGAGA
AAGCCCGCCTTCCTGAGCGGCGAGCAGAAAAAGGCCATCGTGGACCTGCTGTTCAAGACCAACCGGAAAG
TGACCGTGAAGCAGCTGAAAGAGGACTACTTCAAGAAAATCGAGTGCTTCGACTCCGTGGAAATCTCCGG
CGTGGAAGATCGGTTCAACGCCTCCCTGGGCACATACCACGATCTGCTGAAAATTATCAAGGACAAGGAC
TTCCTGGACAATGAGGAAAACGAGGACATTCTGGAAGATATCGTGCTGACCCTGACACTGTTTGAGGACA
GAGAGATGATCGAGGAACGGCTGAAAACCTATGCCCACCTGTTCGACGACAAAGTGATGAAGCAGCTGAA
GCGGCGGAGATACACCGGCTGGGGCAGGCTGAGCCGGAAGCTGATCAACGGCATCCGGGACAAGCAGTCC
GGCAAGACAATCCTGGATTTCCTGAAGTCCGACGGCTTCGCCAACAGAAACTTCATGCAGCTGATCCACG
ACGACAGCCTGACCTTTAAAGAGGACATCCAGAAAGCCCAGGTGTCCGGCCAGGGCGATAGCCTGCACGA
GCACATTGCCAATCTGGCCGGCAGCCCCGCCATTAAGAAGGGCATCCTGCAGACAGTGAAGGTGGTGGAC
GAGCTCGTGAAAGTGATGGGCCGGCACAAGCCCGAGAACATCGTGATCGAAATGGCCAGAGAGAACCAGA
CCACCCAGAAGGGACAGAAGAACAGCCGCGAGAGAATGAAGCGGATCGAAGAGGGCATCAAAGAGCTGGG
CAGCCAGATCCTGAAAGAACACCCCGTGGAAAACACCCAGCTGCAGAACGAGAAGCTGTACCTGTACTAC
CTGCAGAATGGGCGGGATATGTACGTGGACCAGGAACTGGACATCAACCGGCTGTCCGACTACGATGTGG
ACCATATCGTGCCTCAGAGCTTTCTGAAGGACGACTCCATCGACAACAAGGTGCTGACCAGAAGCGACAA
GAACCGGGGCAAGAGCGACAACGTGCCCTCCGAAGAGGTCGTGAAGAAGATGAAGAACTACTGGCGGCAG
CTGCTGAACGCCAAGCTGATTACCCAGAGAAAGTTCGACAATCTGACCAAGGCCGAGAGAGGCGGCCTGA
GCGAACTGGATAAGGCCGGCTTCATCAAGAGACAGCTGGTGGAAACCCGGCAGATCACAAAGCACGTGGC
ACAGATCCTGGACTCCCGGATGAACACTAAGTACGACGAGAATGACAAGCTGATCCGGGAAGTGAAAGTG
ATCACCCTGAAGTCCAAGCTGGTGTCCGATTTCCGGAAGGATTTCCAGTTTTACAAAGTGCGCGAGATCA
ACAACTACCACCACGCCCACGACGCCTACCTGAACGCCGTCGTGGGAACCGCCCTGATCAAAAAGTACCC
TAAGCTGGAAAGCGAGTTCGTGTACGGCGACTACAAGGTGTACGACGTGCGGAAGATGATCGCCAAGAGC
GAGCAGGAAATCGGCAAGGCTACCGCCAAGTACTTCTTCTACAGCAACATCATGAACTTTTTCAAGACCG
AGATTACCCTGGCCAACGGCGAGATCCGGAAGCGGCCTCTGATCGAGACAAACGGCGAAACCGGGGAGAT
CGTGTGGGATAAGGGCCGGGATTTTGCCACCGTGCGGAAAGTGCTGAGCATGCCCCAAGTGAATATCGTG
AAAAAGACCGAGGTGCAGACAGGCGGCTTCAGCAAAGAGTCTATCCTGCCCAAGAGGAACAGCGATAAGC
TGATCGCCAGAAAGAAGGACTGGGACCCTAAGAAGTACGGCGGCTTCGACAGCCCCACCGTGGCCTATTC
TGTGCTGGTGGTGGCCAAAGTGGAAAAGGGCAAGTCCAAGAAACTGAAGAGTGTGAAAGAGCTGCTGGGG
ATCACCATCATGGAAAGAAGCAGCTTCGAGAAGAATCCCATCGACTTTCTGGAAGCCAAGGGCTACAAAG
AAGTGAAAAAGGACCTGATCATCAAGCTGCCTAAGTACTCCCTGTTCGAGCTGGAAAACGGCCGGAAGAG
AATGCTGGCCTCTGCCGGCGAACTGCAGAAGGGAAACGAACTGGCCCTGCCCTCCAAATATGTGAACTTC
CTGTACCTGGCCAGCCACTATGAGAAGCTGAAGGGCTCCCCCGAGGATAATGAGCAGAAACAGCTGTTTG
TGGAACAGCACAAGCACTACCTGGACGAGATCATCGAGCAGATCAGCGAGTTCTCCAAGAGAGTGATCCT
GGCCGACGCTAATCTGGACAAAGTGCTGTCCGCCTACAACAAGCACCGGGATAAGCCCATCAGAGAGCAG
GCCGAGAATATCATCCACCTGTTTACCCTGACCAATCTGGGAGCCCCTGCCGCCTTCAAGTACTTTGACA
CCACCATCGACCGGAAGAGGTACACCAGCACCAAAGAGGTGCTGGACGCCACCCTGATCCACCAGAGCAT
CACCGGCCTGTACGAGACACGGATCGACCTGTCTCAGCTGGGAGGCGACAAGCGACCTGCCGCCACAAAG
AAGGCTGGACAGGCTAAGAAGAAGAAAGATTACAAAGACGATGACGATAAGGGGTAC
Features (pLannotate 1.2.2; 21 found; start..end, strand, type, name):
      4..361     +  promoter       SV40 promoter: SV40 enhancer and early promoter
    412..1344    +  CDS            hRluc: Renilla luciferase human codon-optimized
   1395..2187    +  CDS            NeoR/KanR (fragment): aminoglycoside phosphotransferase from Tn5; aph(3')-II (or nptII); confers resistance to neomycin, kanamycin, and G418 (Geneticin®)
   2251..2299    +  polyA_signal   poly(A) signal: synthetic polyadenylation signal
   2320..2412    -  CDS            tnpA (fragment): TN5P_ECOLX - Also known as tnp. Experimental evidence at protein level: Swiss-Prot protein existence level 1. Mediates transposition of transposon Tn5 by a 'cut and paste' mechanism. First, the monomeric transposase binds the 19 bp inverted DNA repeats flanking the transposon. Then, dimerization of the DNA- bound transposase creates a synaptic DNA complex. After nicking of the first DNA strand, excision of the transposon proceeds through a series of intermediates. The transposase then mediates the insertion of the transposon at a new site by strand transfer. The activity of the wild- type tran
   2455..2559    +  promoter       AmpR promoter: bla
   2560..3420    +  CDS            AmpR: β-lactamase; bla; confers resistance to ampicillin, carbenicillin, and related antibiotics
   3578..4166    -  rep_origin     ori: high-copy-number ColE1/pMB1/pBR322/pUC origin of replication
   4282..4565    +  misc_feature   cer region: ColE1-derived recombination site that helps to maintain plasmids as monomers
   4618..4982    +  enhancer       CMV enhancer: human cytomegalovirus immediate early enhancer
   4984..5183    +  promoter       CMV promoter: human cytomegalovirus (CMV) immediate early promoter
   5311..5861    +  CDS            luciferase (fragment): firefly luciferase synthetic luc2 version of the luciferase gene
   5875..5898    +  CDS            VN155(I152L) (fragment): improved N-terminal fragment of mVenus for use in bimolecular fluorescence complementation (BiFC) (Kodama and Hu, 2010)
   5916..7332    +  CDS            luciferase (fragment): firefly luciferase synthetic luc2 version of the luciferase gene
   7376..7497    -  polyA_signal   SV40 poly(A) signal: SV40 polyadenylation signal
   7513..7753    +  promoter       U6 promoter: RNA polymerase III promoter for human U6 snRNA
   7939..8598    -  CDS            deoC1: DEOC1_STAAN - Also known as dra. Experimental evidence at protein level: Swiss-Prot protein existence level 1. Catalyzes a reversible aldol reaction between acetaldehyde and D-glyceraldehyde 3-phosphate to generate 2-deoxy-D-ribose 5- phosphate. From Staphylococcus aureus (strain N315).
   9643..9718    +  misc_RNA       gRNA scaffold: guide RNA scaffold for the Streptococcus pyogenes CRISPR/Cas9 system
   9736..9754    +  CDS            small t antigen (fragment): SV40 (simian virus 40) small t antigen
   9780..9991    +  promoter       EF-1α core promoter: core promoter for human elongation factor EF-1α
  10016..14119   +  CDS            Cas9: Cas9 (Csn1) endonuclease from the Streptococcus pyogenes Type II CRISPR/Cas system generates RNA-guided double strand breaks in DNA
