[The description below was written by a language model from this plasmid's Addgene catalogue record and pLannotate feature annotations shown in this document.]
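Description:
Noodles Plasmid is an empty-backbone, all-in-one mammalian expression vector for measuring the on-target efficiency of CRISPR guide RNAs. It was built on Promega's pmirGLO dual-luciferase miRNA target vector by inserting a split luciferase cassette and a Cas9-sgRNA cassette. The sequenced construct is about 14.2 kb. It is propagated in E. coli as a high-copy plasmid through a ColE1/pUC-type origin with ampicillin selection (AmpR under its bla promoter), and a cer site helps keep it monomeric.

The reporter unit uses the CMV enhancer/promoter to drive firefly luc2, which is annotated as two fragments separated by a short intervening region, followed by an SV40 poly(A) signal. This gap presumably corresponds to the site where a guide's target sequence is placed, so that Cas9 cleavage and subsequent repair alter firefly signal, although the record does not spell out the mechanism. The brief match to a Venus fragment within the gap is probably a linker-level annotation artefact.

Downstream, a human U6 promoter and an S. pyogenes gRNA scaffold flank a stretch of nearly 2 kb. This stretch includes a hit to a bacterial deoC gene and most likely acts as a filler that is replaced when a guide is cloned by restriction enzymes. An EF-1α core promoter drives S. pyogenes Cas9.

A separate SV40 promoter cassette retained from pmirGLO expresses humanized Renilla luciferase together with a neomycin/G418 resistance sequence, ending in a synthetic poly(A). It provides an internal normalisation control and an option for mammalian selection. Because target, guide, nuclease and both luciferases sit on one plasmid, guide activity can be read out with a dual-luciferase assay after a single transfection.
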