Addgene plasmid #212613: Noodles Plasmid
Purpose: (Empty Backbone) An all-in-one system for on-target efficiency analysis of CRISPR guide RNAs
Depositing lab: Ilya Vinnikov. Depositing organization: Shanghai Jiaotong University. Publication: Noodles, the all-in-one system for on-target efficiency analysis of CRISPR guide RNAs. Lin D, Najam SS, Liu Y, Murgia N, Vinnikov IA. MethodsX. 2023 Nov 15;12:102481. doi: 10.1016/j.mex.2023.102481. eCollection 2024 Jun. PubMed 38162150.
Backbone
  Vector backbone: pmirGLO Dual Luciferase miRNA Target Expression Vector
  Backbone manufacturer: Promega (E1330)
  Backbone size (bp): 7357
  Modifications to backbone: Split Luciferase Cassette insertion Cas9-sgRNA cassette insertion
  Vector type: Mammalian Expression, CRISPR, Luciferase
Growth in bacteria
  Bacterial resistance: Ampicillin, 100 μg/mL
  Growth temperature: 37°C
  Growth strain: DH5alpha
  Copy number: High Copy
Gene/Insert
  Cloning method: Restriction Enzyme
Resource information
  A portion of this plasmid was derived from a plasmid made by: Addgene Plasmid # 132962, Addgene Plasmid # 98290
Terms and licenses: Academic/Nonprofit Terms; Industry Terms: Not Available to Industry
How to cite: Noodles Plasmid was a gift from Ilya Vinnikov (Addgene plasmid # 212613 ; http://n2t.net/addgene:212613 ; RRID:Addgene_212613)
